>Addgene plasmid #200048 | pTHY_P0028_T2c_BCD_18K | addgene full sequence | sequence record 403752 | Addgene NGS Result
ACAGGGCTATAAGGTAGATCCGGGTCGACAGATATAATTAGCCAAAAATTTCTGTAATAAATATCACTAG
CTCAGATTCAGTAGACCGCTGTTGGATAGGTCTCTGGAGAGCTGTCACCGGATGTGCTTTCCGGTCTGAT
GAGTCCGTGAGGACGAAACAGCCTCTACAAATAATTTTGTTTAAGGGCCCAAGTTCACTTAAAAAGGAGA
TCAACAATGAAAGCAATTTTCGTACTGAAACATCTTAATCATGCTTGCAGAGGTTAAATATGAGAGACCA
TCGTGCATGATCTACGTGCGTCACATGCAGTACCTGAATTGACTCTCTTCCGGGGATCAAATGTAGCACC
TGAAGTCACCCTCGGTACCAAATTCCAGAAAAGAGGCCTCCCGAAAGGGGGGCCTTTTTTCGTTTTGGTC
CGTTACTGGAACGTTGTGAGGTACACGGAAGCTGTGGTATGGCTGTGCAGGTCGTAAATCACTGCATAAT
TCGTGTCGCTCAAGGCGCATATTTTTCTAAATACATTCAAATATGTATCCGCTCATGAGACAATAACCCT
GATAAATGCTTCAATAATATTGAAAAAGGAAGAGTATGAGTATTCAACATTTCCGTGTCGCCCTTATTCC
CTTTTTTGCGGCATTTTGCCTTCCTGTTTTTGCTCACCCAGAAACGCTGGTGAAAGTAAAAGATGCTGAA
GATCAGTTGGGTGCACGAGTGGGTTACATCGAACTGGATCTCAACAGCGGTAAGATCCTTGAGAGTTTTC
GCCCCGAAGAACGTTTTCCAATGATGAGCACTTTTAAAGTTCTGCTATGTGGCGCGGTATTATCCCGTGT
TGACGCCGGGCAAGAGCAACTCGGTCGCCGCATACACTATTCTCAGAATGACTTGGTTGAGTACTCACCA
GTCACAGAAAAGCATCTTACGGATGGCATGACAGTAAGAGAATTATGCAGTGCTGCCATAACCATGAGTG
ATAACACTGCGGCCAACTTACTTCTGACAACGATCGGAGGACCGAAGGAGCTAACCGCTTTTTTGCACAA
CATGGGGGATCATGTAACTCGCCTTGATCGTTGGGAACCGGAGCTGAATGAAGCCATACCAAACGACGAG
CGTGACACCACGATGCCTGCAGCAATGGCAACAACGTTGCGCAAACTATTAACTGGCGAACTACTTACTC
TAGCTTCCCGGCAACAATTAATAGACTGGATGGAGGCGGATAAAGTTGCAGGACCACTTCTGCGCTCGGC
CCTTCCGGCTGGCTGGTTTATTGCTGATAAATCTGGAGCCGGTGAGCGTGGATCGCGCGGTATCATTGCA
GCACTGGGGCCAGATGGTAAGCCCTCCCGTATCGTAGTTATCTACACGACGGGGAGTCAGGCAACTATGG
ATGAACGAAATAGACAGATCGCTGAGATAGGTGCCTCACTGATTAAGCATTGGTAACTGTTAGACCAAGT
TTACTCATATATACTTTAGATTGATTTAAAACTTCATTTTTAATTTAAAAGGATCTAGGTGAAGATCCTT
TTTGATAATCTCATGACCAAAATCCCTTAACGTGAGTTTTCGTTCCACTGAGCGTCGAGTGGCTGTCGAC
CGGCGAAAAGTTCGATTACAGCTAGCTCAGTCCTAGGTACAATTACAGCCATCGTACGAGCCCGGAGAGC
TGTCACCGGATGTGCTTTCCGGTCTGATGAGTCCGTGAGGACGAAACAGCCTCTACAAATAATTTTGTTT
AAGGGCCCAAGTTCACTTAAAAAGGAGATCAACAATGAAAGCAATTTTCGTACTGAAACATCTTAATCAT
GCGGATTCTAGTTAAATATGATGCAGTTTAAGGTTTACACCTATAAAAGAGAGAGCCGTTATCGTCTGTT
TGTGGATGTACAGAGTGATATTATTGACACGCCCGGGCGACGGATGGTGATCCCCCTGGCCAGTGCACGT
CTGCTGTCAGATAAAGTCTCCCGTGAACTTTACCCGGTGGTGCATATCGGGGATGAAAGCTGGCGCATGA
TGACCACCGATATGGCCAGTGTGCCGGTGTCCGTTATCGGGGAAGAAGTGGCTGATCTCAGCCACCGCGA
AAATGACATCAAAAACGCCATTAACCTGATGTTCTGGGGAATATAAATCCGTTTTAGTTCGTCGGTCAGT
TTCACCTGATTTACGTAAAAACCCGCTTCGGCGGGTTTTTGCTTTTGGAGGGGCAGAAAGATGAATGACT
GTCGCTGTGTACGCGATAGATAAAAAAAAAGGTTTAGACAGTGCGAAAGCACTGTCTAAACCTTTTTTTT
CCTGCTCAGGCGCAACCGATCATGACCAAAATCCCTTAACGTGAGTTTTCGTTCCACTGAGCGTCAGACC
CCGTAGAAAAGATCAAAGGATCTTCTTGAGATCCTTTTTTTCTGCGCGTAATCTGCTGCTTGCAAACAAA
AAAACCACCGCTACCAGCGGTGGTTTGTTTGCCGGATCAAGAGCTACCAACTCTTTTTCCGAAGGTAACT
GGCTTCAGCAGAGCGCAGATACCAAATACTGTTCTTCTAGTGTAGCCGTAGTTAGGCCACCACTTCAAGA
ACTCTGTAGCACCGCCTACATACCTCGCTCTGCTAATCCTGTTACCAGTGGCTGCTGCCAGTGGCGATAA
GTCGTGTCTTACCGGGTTGGACTCAAGACGATAGTTACCGGATAAGGCGCAGCGGTCGGGCTGAACGGGG
GGTTCGTGCACACAGCCCAGCTTGGAGCGAACGACCTACACCGAACTGAGATACCTACAGCGTGAGCTAT
GAGAAAGCGCCACGCTTCCCGAAGGGAGAAAGGCGGACAGGTATCCGGTAAGCGGCAGGGTCGGAACAGG
AGAGCGCACGAGGGAGCTTCCAGGGGGAAACGCCTGGTATCTTTATAGTCCTGTCGGGTTTCGCCACCTC
TGACTTGAGCGTCGATTTTTGTGATGCTCGTCAGGGGGGCGGAGCCTATGGAAAAACGCCAGCAACGCGG
CCTTTTTACGGTTCCTGGCCTTTTGCTGGCCTTTTGCTCACATGTTCTTTCCTGCGTTATCCCCTGATTC
TGTGGATAACCGTATTACCGCCTTTGAGTGAGCTGATACCGCTCGCCGCAGCCGAACGACCGAGCGCAGC
GAGTCAGTGAGCCCCTGTTTCCCGACTGGAAAGCGGCGACTCCTGCATTAGGAAATTATAAACGCAGGTC
TTTTCGCCGGTGTATTTCTTGCAAAAAAAAACCCCGCCGAAGCGGGGTTTTTTTTTTT
Features (pLannotate 1.2.2; 9 found; start..end, strand, type, name):
    112..161     +  misc_RNA       sTRSV HHRz: hammerhead ribozyme from the tobacco ringspot virus satellite RNA (Khvorova et al., 2003)
    313..334     -  promoter       lacIq promoter (fragment): lacI (mutant); In the lacIq allele, a single base change in the promoter boosts expression of the lacI gene about 10-fold.
    447..503     -  CDS            yciV (fragment): RNAAM_ECOLI - Also known as trpH From Escherichia coli (strain K12).
    524..595     +  promoter       AmpR promoter: bla
    596..1453    +  CDS            bla: BLAT_ECOLX - Experimental evidence at protein level: Swiss-Prot protein existence level 1. TEM-type are the most prevalent beta-lactamases in enterobacteria; they hydrolyze the beta-lactam bond in susceptible beta-lactam antibiotics, thus conferring resistance to penicillins and cephalosporins. TEM-3 and TEM-4 are capable of hydrolyzing cefotaxime and ceftazidime. TEM-5 is capable of hydrolyzing ceftazidime. TEM-6 is capable of hydrolyzing ceftazidime and aztreonam. TEM-8/CAZ-2, TEM- 16/CAZ-7 and TEM-24/CAZ-6 are markedly active against ceftazidime. IRT- 4 shows resistance to beta-lactamase in
   1628..1649    +  promoter       J23119(SpeI) promoter (fragment): bacterial promoter (Registry of Standard Biological Parts BBa J23119) modified to end with an SpeI site
   1680..1729    +  misc_RNA       sTRSV HHRz: hammerhead ribozyme from the tobacco ringspot virus satellite RNA (Khvorova et al., 2003)
   1841..2143    +  CDS            ccdB: CCDB_ECOLI - Also known as G, letB, letD. Experimental evidence at protein level: Swiss-Prot protein existence level 1. Toxic component of a type II toxin-antitoxin (TA) system, functioning in plasmid maintainence. Responsible for the post- segregational killing (PSK) of plasmid-free cells, also referred to as a plasmid addiction system. Half-life of over 2 hours. Cell killing by CcdB is accompanied by filamentation, defects in chromosome and plasmid segregation, defects in cell division, formation of anucleate cells, decreased DNA synthesis and plasmid loss. Interferes with the activity of DN
   2406..2994    +  rep_origin     ori: high-copy-number ColE1/pMB1/pBR322/pUC origin of replication
