[The description below was written by a language model from this plasmid's Addgene catalogue record and pLannotate feature annotations shown in this document.]
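Description:
pTHY_P0028_T2c_BCD_18K is a 3,278 bp synthetic-biology part plasmid built on a high-copy pUC backbone for use in a hierarchical Golden Gate assembly system in E. coli. It replicates from a ColE1/pUC-type origin and is selected with ampicillin through a TEM-1 beta-lactamase gene driven by its native bla promoter. The backbone also carries a ccdB toxin gene. The annotation places a fragment matching the J23119 constitutive promoter and a copy of the sTRSV hammerhead ribozyme upstream of it. CcdB poisons DNA gyrase, so the plasmid can only be maintained in a ccdB-resistant strain such as DB3.1. The marker therefore acts as counter-selection, so uncut part plasmid does not carry through into higher-order assemblies when these are transformed into ordinary strains.

The payload is a 167 bp synthetic insert, BCD 18K, a bicistronic translational control element. Designs of this type generally use a short leader open reading frame that is translationally coupled to the downstream gene, which makes translation initiation less dependent on the sequence of the coding region. The part was cloned through BsmBI sites that were destroyed in the process. It is flanked by BsaI type IIS sites that release it with GGAG and TATG overhangs, so it can be placed directly upstream of a coding sequence. The automated annotation does not label the BCD itself, but it detects a second sTRSV hammerhead ribozyme at 112–161. This may lie within or beside the part as an insulating self-cleaving element, though the record does not confirm it. Short matches to a lacIq promoter and yciV are fragments and probably not functional features. The plasmid serves as a reusable RBS-level part for tuning and standardising protein expression in E. coli.
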