Addgene plasmid #200048: pTHY_P0028_T2c_BCD_18K
Purpose: Bicistronic RBS 18K Part
Depositing lab: Ross Thyer. Depositing organization: Rice University. Publication: Interrogating the Function of Bicistronic Translational Control Elements to Improve Consistency of Gene Expression. Jansen Z, Reilly SR, Lieber-Kotz M, Li AZ, Wei Q, Kulhanek DL, Gilmour AR, Thyer R. ACS Synth Biol. 2023 Jun 16;12(6):1608-1615. doi: 10.1021/acssynbio.3c00093. Epub 2023 May 30. PubMed 37253269.
Backbone
  Vector backbone: pUC
  Total vector size (bp): 3278
  Vector type: Synthetic Biology
Growth in bacteria
  Bacterial resistance: Ampicillin, 100 μg/mL
  Growth temperature: 37°C
  Growth strain: DB3.1
  Copy number: High Copy
Gene/Insert
  Gene/Insert name: BCD 18K
  Species: Synthetic
  Insert size (bp): 167
  Cloning method: Restriction Enzyme; 5′ cloning site BsmBI (destroyed during cloning); 3′ cloning site BsmBI (destroyed during cloning)
  Sequencing primers: 5′ acagggctataaggtagatccggg; 3′ ctcttttctggaatttggtaccgagggtgacttc
Terms and licenses: Academic/Nonprofit Terms; Industry Terms: Not Available to Industry
Depositor comments: This plasmid encodes a part for use in a heirarchical golden gate plasmid assembly system. The part insert is a bicistronic translational control element for regulating translation of protein-coding genes in E. coli. It is flanked by sites for the type IIS restriction enzyme BsaI and yields 5' and 3' overhangs of GGAG and TATG respectively. The backbone contains a pUC origin, a TEM-1 ampicillin resistance marker, and a ccdB marker such that the part plasmid does not carry through into higher order plasmid assemblies. The plasmid must be propagated in an E. coli strain which is resistant to ccdB. Please visit https://www.biorxiv.org/content/10.1101/2023.02.09.527918v1 for bioRxiv preprint.
How to cite: pTHY_P0028_T2c_BCD_18K was a gift from Ross Thyer (Addgene plasmid # 200048 ; http://n2t.net/addgene:200048 ; RRID:Addgene_200048)
