>Addgene plasmid #200048 | pTHY_P0028_T2c_BCD_18K | depositor partial sequence | sequence record 390177 | BCD 18K Part
GGAGAGCTGTCACCGGATGTGCTTTCCGGTCTGATGAGTCCGTGAGGACGAAACAGCCTCTACAAATAAT
TTTGTTTAAGGGCCCAAGTTCACTTAAAAAGGAGATCAACAATGAAAGCAATTTTCGTACTGAAACATCT
TAATCATGCTTGCAGAGGTTAAATATG
